Addgene plasmid #236449: pEGFPc1 H-RAS
Purpose: transient overexpression of H-RAS in mammalian cells
Depositing lab: Michele Pagano. Publication: GGTase3 is a newly identified geranylgeranyltransferase targeting a ubiquitin ligase. Kuchay S, Wang H, Marzio A, Jain K, Homer H, Fehrenbacher N, Philips MR, Zheng N, Pagano M. Nat Struct Mol Biol. 2019 Jul;26(7):628-636. doi: 10.1038/s41594-019-0249-3. Epub 2019 Jun 17. PubMed 31209342.
Backbone
  Vector backbone: pEGFPc1
  Vector type: Mammalian Expression
Growth in bacteria
  Bacterial resistance: Kanamycin, 50 μg/mL
  Growth temperature: 37°C
  Growth strain: DH5alpha
  Copy number: High Copy
Gene/Insert
  Gene/Insert name: H-RAS
  Species: H. sapiens (human)
  Entrez Gene: HRAS (a.k.a. C-BAS/HAS, C-H-RAS, C-HA-RAS1, CTLO, H-RASIDX, HAMSV, HRAS1, RASH1, p21ras)
  Cloning method: Restriction Enzyme; 5′ cloning site Unknown (unknown if destroyed)
Terms and licenses: Academic/Nonprofit Terms; Industry Terms: Not Available to Industry
How to cite: pEGFPc1 H-RAS was a gift from Michele Pagano (Addgene plasmid # 236449 ; http://n2t.net/addgene:236449 ; RRID:Addgene_236449)
