[The description below was written by a language model from this plasmid's Addgene catalogue record and pLannotate feature annotations shown in this document.]
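Description:
pEGFPc1 H-RAS is a 5,287-bp mammalian expression plasmid built on the pEGFPc1 backbone and intended for transient overexpression of human H-RAS in mammalian cells. It is maintained in bacteria at high copy through a ColE1/pUC-type origin and selected with kanamycin. The resistance gene is the Tn5 aminoglycoside phosphotransferase (NeoR/KanR), placed downstream of tandem bacterial (bla) and SV40 early promoters and followed by the HSV TK polyadenylation signal. This arrangement lets the same marker confer kanamycin resistance in E. coli and G418 resistance in mammalian cells, although the stated use is transient expression. An f1 origin is also present, which in principle permits single-stranded DNA production. The short ble, bGH poly(A) and SV40 large T antigen hits in the annotation are only fragments, most likely incidental matches to backbone sequence rather than functional elements.

The expression cassette is driven by the human cytomegalovirus immediate early enhancer and promoter, a strong constitutive element in most mammalian cell lines. EGFP comes first, followed by a short stretch of the multiple cloning site and then the human HRAS coding sequence, with the SV40 polyadenylation signal terminating the transcript. The feature layout is consistent with an N-terminal EGFP fusion joined to H-RAS by an MCS-derived linker. This orientation leaves the Ras C-terminus free, which matters because that end carries the CAAX motif required for prenylation and membrane targeting. The restriction sites used for cloning are not recorded, and the record does not indicate any mutation in the insert. The fluorescent fusion is suited to visualising H-RAS localisation in live or fixed cells, in keeping with the associated study of protein prenylation.
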