Features (pLannotate 1.2.2; 16 found; start..end, strand, type, name):
    258..461     +  promoter       CMV promoter: human cytomegalovirus (CMV) immediate early promoter
    506..1222    +  CDS            EGFP: EGFP is a basic (constitutively fluorescent) green fluorescent protein published in 1996, derived from Aequorea victoria. It is reported to be a rapidly-maturing weak dimer with moderate acid sensitivity.
   1223..1261    +  misc_feature   MCS (fragment): multiple cloning site
   1262..1828    +  CDS            HRAS (sequence partly withheld): RASH_HUMAN - Also known as HRAS1. Experimental evidence at protein level: Swiss-Prot protein existence level 1. Involved in the activation of Ras protein signal transduction (PubMed:22821884). Ras proteins bind GDP/GTP and possess intrinsic GTPase activity (PubMed:12740440, PubMed:14500341, PubMed:9020151). From Homo sapiens (Human).
   1832..1849    +  misc_feature   MCS (fragment): multiple cloning site
   1861..1945    +  CDS            large T antigen (fragment): large T antigen from SV40 (simian virus 40)
   1968..2089    +  polyA_signal   SV40 poly(A) signal: SV40 polyadenylation signal
   2123..2551    -  rep_origin     f1 ori (sequence partly withheld): f1 bacteriophage origin of replication; arrow indicates direction of (+) strand synthesis
   2578..2682    +  promoter       AmpR promoter: bla
   2684..3041    +  promoter       SV40 promoter: SV40 enhancer and early promoter
   3076..3870    +  CDS            NeoR/KanR: aminoglycoside phosphotransferase from Tn5; aph(3')-II (or nptII); confers resistance to neomycin, kanamycin, and G418 (Geneticin®)
   3891..4043    +  CDS            ble (fragment): BLE_KLEPN - Experimental evidence at protein level: Swiss-Prot protein existence level 1. Binding protein with a strong affinity to the bleomycin family of antibiotics. Binds to CL990; an antimitotic-antibiotic compound. From Klebsiella pneumoniae.
   4102..4149    +  polyA_signal   HSV TK poly(A) signal: herpes simplex virus thymidine kinase polyadenylation signal (Cole and Stacy, 1985)
   4240..4256    -  polyA_signal   bGH poly(A) signal (fragment): bovine growth hormone polyadenylation signal
   4478..5066    +  rep_origin     ori: high-copy-number ColE1/pMB1/pBR322/pUC origin of replication
   5241..257     +  enhancer       CMV enhancer (across the origin): human cytomegalovirus immediate early enhancer
>Addgene plasmid #236449 | pEGFPc1 H-RAS | addgene full sequence | sequence record 473594 | Addgene NGS Result
ACCCCCGCCCATTGACGTCAATAATGACGTATGTTCCCATAGTAACGCCAATAGGGACTTTCCATTGACG
TCAATGGGTGGAGTATTTACGGTAAACTGCCCACTTGGCAGTACATCAAGTGTATCATATGCCAAGTACG
CCCCCTATTGACGTCAATGACGGTAAATGGCCCGCCTGGCATTATGCCCAGTACATGACCTTATGGGACT
TTCCTACTTGGCAGTACATCTACGTATTAGTCATCGCTATTACCATGGTGATGCGGTTTTGGCAGTACAT
CAATGGGCGTGGATAGCGGTTTGACTCACGGGGATTTCCAAGTCTCCACCCCATTGACGTCAATGGGAGT
TTGTTTTGGCACCAAAATCAACGGGACTTTCCAAAATGTCGTAACAACTCCGCCCCATTGACGCAAATGG
GCGGTAGGCGTGTACGGTGGGAGGTCTATATAAGCAGAGCTGGTTTAGTGAACCGTCAGATCCGCTAGCG
CTACCGGTCGCCACCATGGTGAGCAAGGGCGAGGAGCTGTTCACCGGGGTGGTGCCCATCCTGGTCGAGC
TGGACGGCGACGTAAACGGCCACAAGTTCAGCGTGTCCGGCGAGGGCGAGGGCGATGCCACCTACGGCAA
GCTGACCCTGAAGTTCATCTGCACCACCGGCAAGCTGCCCGTGCCCTGGCCCACCCTCGTGACCACCCTG
ACCTACGGCGTGCAGTGCTTCAGCCGCTACCCCGACCACATGAAGCAGCACGACTTCTTCAAGTCCGCCA
TGCCCGAAGGCTACGTCCAGGAGCGCACCATCTTCTTCAAGGACGACGGCAACTACAAGACCCGCGCCGA
GGTGAAGTTCGAGGGCGACACCCTGGTGAACCGCATCGAGCTGAAGGGCATCGACTTCAAGGAGGACGGC
AACATCCTGGGGCACAAGCTGGAGTACAACTACAACAGCCACAACGTCTATATCATGGCCGACAAGCAGA
AGAACGGCATCAAGGTGAACTTCAAGATCCGCCACAACATCGAGGACGGCAGCGTGCAGCTCGCCGACCA
CTACCAGCAGAACACCCCCATCGGCGACGGCCCCGTGCTGCTGCCCGACAACCACTACCTGAGCACCCAG
TCCGCCCTGAGCAAAGACCCCAACGAGAAGCGCGATCACATGGTCCTGCTGGAGTTCGTGACCGCCGCCG
GGATCACTCTCGGCATGGACGAGCTGTACAAGTCCGGACTCAGATCTCGAGCTCAAGCTTCGAATTCTGC
A
[498 nt withheld, positions 1262-1759]
AAGCTGCGGAAGCTGAACCCTCCTGATGAGAGTGGCCCCGGCTGCATGAGCTGCAAGTGTGTGCTCTCCT
GAGGGCCCGGGATCCACCGGATCTAGATAACTGATCATAATCAGCCATACCACATTTGTAGAGGTTTTAC
TTGCTTTAAAAAACCTCCCACACCTCCCCCTGAACCTGAAACATAAAATGAATGCAATTGTTGTTGTTAA
CTTGTTTATTGCAGCTTATAATGGTTACAAATAAAGCAATAGCATCACAAATTTCACAAATAAAGCATTT
TTTTCACTGCATTCTAGTTGTGGTTTGTCCAAACTCATCAATGTATCTTAACGCGTAAATTGTAAGCGTT
AATATTTTGTTAAAATTCGCGTTAAATTTTTGTTAAATCAGCTCATTTTTTAACCAATAGGCCGAAATCG
GCAAAATCCCTTATAAATCAAAAGAATAGACCGAGATAGGGT
[37 nt withheld, positions 2222-2258]
AAAGAACGTGGACTCCAACGTCAAAGG
[49 nt withheld, positions 2286-2334]
T
[91 nt withheld, positions 2336-2426]
G
[124 nt withheld, positions 2428-2551]
CAGGTGGCACTTTTCGGGGAAATGTGCGCGGAACCCCTATTTGTTTATTTTTCTAAATACATTCAAATAT
GTATCCGCTCATGAGACAATAACCCTGATAAATGCTTCAATAATATTGAAAAAGGAAGAGTCCTGAGGCG
GAAAGAACCAGCTGTGGAATGTGTGTCAGTTAGGGTGTGGAAAGTCCCCAGGCTCCCCAGCAGGCAGAAG
TATGCAAAGCATGCATCTCAATTAGTCAGCAACCAGGTGTGGAAAGTCCCCAGGCTCCCCAGCAGGCAGA
AGTATGCAAAGCATGCATCTCAATTAGTCAGCAACCATAGTCCCGCCCCTAACTCCGCCCATCCCGCCCC
TAACTCCGCCCAGTTCCGCCCATTCTCCGCCCCATGGCTGACTAATTTTTTTTATTTATGCAGAGGCCGA
GGCCGCCTCGGCCTCTGAGCTATTCCAGAAGTAGTGAGGAGGCTTTTTTGGAGGCCTAGGCTTTTGCAAA
GATCGATCAAGAGACAGGATGAGGATCGTTTCGCATGATTGAACAAGATGGATTGCACGCAGGTTCTCCG
GCCGCTTGGGTGGAGAGGCTATTCGGCTATGACTGGGCACAACAGACAATCGGCTGCTCTGATGCCGCCG
TGTTCCGGCTGTCAGCGCAGGGGCGCCCGGTTCTTTTTGTCAAGACCGACCTGTCCGGTGCCCTGAATGA
ACTGCAAGACGAGGCAGCGCGGCTATCGTGGCTGGCCACGACGGGCGTTCCTTGCGCAGCTGTGCTCGAC
GTTGTCACTGAAGCGGGAAGGGACTGGCTGCTATTGGGCGAAGTGCCGGGGCAGGATCTCCTGTCATCTC
ACCTTGCTCCTGCCGAGAAAGTATCCATCATGGCTGATGCAATGCGGCGGCTGCATACGCTTGATCCGGC
TACCTGCCCATTCGACCACCAAGCGAAACATCGCATCGAGCGAGCACGTACTCGGATGGAAGCCGGTCTT
GTCGATCAGGATGATCTGGACGAAGAGCATCAGGGGCTCGCGCCAGCCGAACTGTTCGCCAGGCTCAAGG
CGAGCATGCCCGACGGCGAGGATCTCGTCGTGACCCATGGCGATGCCTGCTTGCCGAATATCATGGTGGA
AAATGGCCGCTTTTCTGGATTCATCGACTGTGGCCGGCTGGGTGTGGCGGACCGCTATCAGGACATAGCG
TTGGCTACCCGTGATATTGCTGAAGAGCTTGGCGGCGAATGGGCTGACCGCTTCCTCGTGCTTTACGGTA
TCGCCGCTCCCGATTCGCAGCGCATCGCCTTCTATCGCCTTCTTGACGAGTTCTTCTGAGCGGGACTCTG
GGGTTCGAAATGACCGACCAAGCGACGCCCAACCTGCCATCACGAGATTTCGATTCCACCGCCGCCTTCT
ATGAAAGGTTGGGCTTCGGAATCGTTTTCCGGGACGCCGGCTGGATGATCCTCCAGCGCGGGGATCTCAT
GCTGGAGTTCTTCGCCCACCCTAGGGGGAGGCTAACTGAAACACGGAAGGAGACAATACCGGAAGGAACC
CGCGCTATGACGGCAATAAAAAGACAGAATAAAACGCACGGTGTTGGGTCGTTTGTTCATAAACGCGGGG
TTCGGTCCCAGGGCTGGCACTCTGTCGATACCCCACCGAGACCCCATTGGGGCCAATACGCCCGCGTTTC
TTCCTTTTCCCCACCCCACCCCCCAAGTTCGGGTGAAGGCCCAGGGCTCGCAGCCAACGTCGGGGCGGCA
GGCCCTGCCATAGCCTCAGGTTACTCATATATACTTTAGATTGATTTAAAACTTCATTTTTAATTTAAAA
GGATCTAGGTGAAGATCCTTTTTGATAATCTCATGACCAAAATCCCTTAACGTGAGTTTTCGTTCCACTG
AGCGTCAGACCCCGTAGAAAAGATCAAAGGATCTTCTTGAGATCCTTTTTTTCTGCGCGTAATCTGCTGC
TTGCAAACAAAAAAACCACCGCTACCAGCGGTGGTTTGTTTGCCGGATCAAGAGCTACCAACTCTTTTTC
CGAAGGTAACTGGCTTCAGCAGAGCGCAGATACCAAATACTGTTCTTCTAGTGTAGCCGTAGTTAGGCCA
CCACTTCAAGAACTCTGTAGCACCGCCTACATACCTCGCTCTGCTAATCCTGTTACCAGTGGCTGCTGCC
AGTGGCGATAAGTCGTGTCTTACCGGGTTGGACTCAAGACGATAGTTACCGGATAAGGCGCAGCGGTCGG
GCTGAACGGGGGGTTCGTGCACACAGCCCAGCTTGGAGCGAACGACCTACACCGAACTGAGATACCTACA
GCGTGAGCTATGAGAAAGCGCCACGCTTCCCGAAGGGAGAAAGGCGGACAGGTATCCGGTAAGCGGCAGG
GTCGGAACAGGAGAGCGCACGAGGGAGCTTCCAGGGGGAAACGCCTGGTATCTTTATAGTCCTGTCGGGT
TTCGCCACCTCTGACTTGAGCGTCGATTTTTGTGATGCTCGTCAGGGGGGCGGAGCCTATGGAAAAACGC
CAGCAACGCGGCCTTTTTACGGTTCCTGGCCTTTTGCTGGCCTTTTGCTCACATGTTCTTTCCTGCGTTA
TCCCCTGATTCTGTGGATAACCGTATTACCGCCATGCATTAGTTATTAATAGTAATCAATTACGGGGTCA
TTAGTTCATAGCCCATATATGGAGTTCCGCGTTACATAACTTACGGTAAATGGCCCGCCTGGCTGACCGC
CCAACG
